Addgene plasmid #50051: m2ap
Purpose: expresses toxoplasma gondii MIC2 associated protein (m2ap) in mammalian cells
Depositing lab: Timothy Springer. Depositing organization: Boston Children's Hospital.
Backbone
  Vector backbone: pIRES2-EGFP
  Backbone size w/o insert (bp): 5400
  Total vector size (bp): 6200
  Modifications to backbone: The vector is modified for LIC cloning, but the insert can also be extracted using 5' Nhe I/sal I/BsiW1, and 3' Spe I, Asc I/BssH II.
  Vector type: Mammalian Expression
  Selectable markers: Neomycin (select with G418)
Growth in bacteria
  Bacterial resistance: Kanamycin, 50 μg/mL
  Growth temperature: 37°C
  Growth strain: DH5alpha
  Copy number: Unknown
Gene/Insert
  Gene/Insert name: M2AP (alt name: MIC2 associated protein)
  Species: toxoplasma gondii
  Insert size (bp): 900
  Mutation: starts at aa47; N127R, S158A, S177N, N357S, N463S, N470D
  GenBank ID: AAK51546.1
  Promoter: CMV
  Tag / fusion protein: HIS (C terminal on insert)
  Cloning method: Ligation Independent Cloning
  Sequencing primers: 5′ CMV-F; 3′ IRES-R
Resource information
  A portion of this plasmid was derived from a plasmid made by: Dr. Vern B. Carruthers University of Michigan Medical School
Terms and licenses: Academic/Nonprofit Terms; Industry Terms: Not Available to Industry
Depositor comments: The first 46aa consist of a pro-peptide that gets cleaved during maturation.
How to cite: m2ap was a gift from Timothy Springer (Addgene plasmid # 50051 ; http://n2t.net/addgene:50051 ; RRID:Addgene_50051)
