[The description below was written by a language model from this plasmid's Addgene catalogue record.]
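Description:
m2ap is a mammalian expression plasmid built on the pIRES2-EGFP backbone (about 5.4 kb without insert, roughly 6.2 kb in total) that expresses the Toxoplasma gondii MIC2-associated protein (M2AP). It is propagated in E. coli under kanamycin selection, and the backbone's neomycin resistance marker allows G418 selection of transfected mammalian cells. The record gives no feature table, so the origin of replication and other backbone elements are not itemised, and copy number is listed as unknown. The backbone was modified for ligation-independent cloning, which is how the insert was introduced. Flanking restriction sites (NheI, SalI or BsiWI on the 5' side; SpeI, AscI or BssHII on the 3' side) also allow the insert to be excised.

The insert of about 900 bp is driven by the CMV promoter and carries a C-terminal His tag for detection or affinity purification. The coding sequence begins at residue 47, omitting the first 46 amino acids, which the depositor describes as a pro-peptide cleaved during maturation, so the construct encodes the mature form of the protein. Six substitutions are recorded: N127R, S158A, S177N, N357S, N463S and N470D. Their purpose is not stated, and the higher residue numbers are hard to reconcile with a 900 bp insert, a discrepancy the record does not explain. As the backbone name indicates, an IRES followed by EGFP sits downstream of the cloning site. M2AP and EGFP are therefore translated from one bicistronic transcript, and green fluorescence marks expressing cells. The stated use is expression of M2AP in mammalian cells.
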