>Addgene plasmid #50051 | m2ap | depositor partial sequence | sequence record 74802 | m2ap sequence 852 bps
ACATTCCTCGAGCTCGTCGAGGTGCCATGTAACTCTGTTCATGTTCAGGGGGTGATGACCCCGAATCAAA
TGGTCAAAGTGACTGGTGCAGGATGGGATAATGGCGTTCTCGAGTTCTATGTCACGAGGCCAACGAAGAC
AGGCGGGGACACAAGCCGAAGCCATCTTGCGTCGATCATGTGTTATTCCAAGGACATTGACGGCGTGCCG
TCAGACAAAGCGGGAAAGTGCTTTCTGAAGAGATTTTCTGGTGAAGACTCGTCGGAAATAGACGAAAAAG
AAGTATCTCTGCCCATCAAGAGCCACAACGATGCGTTCATGTTCGTTTGTTCTTCAAATGATGGATCCGC
ACTCCAGTGTGATGTTTTCGCCCTTGATAACACCAACTCTAACGACGGGTGGAAAGTGAATACCGTGGAT
CTTGGCGTCAGCGTTAGTCCGGATTTGGCATTCGGACTCACTGCAGATGGGGTCAAGGTGAAGAAGTTGT
ACGCAAGCAGCGGCCTGACAGCGATCAACGACGATCCTTCCTTGGGGTGCAAGGCTCCTCCCCATTCTCC
GCCGGCCGGAGAGGAACCGAGTTTGCCGTCGCCTGAAAACAGCGGGTCTGCAACACCAGCGGAAGAAAGT
CCGTCTGAGTCTGAATCTGTCCCGTCTTTGCCTTTGTCTCAAATTCCCTCAGAAGTGCCCCTGTCCCAAG
AGTCGCCAGTACCGCCTCAGGATGGTGAGAACCCAGATTCGCCACAAAATGAAGACAATTCGATGCAGGA
AGTCGAGAATAGCGCTTCGCAGTCGGATATGGAGGCTCAGTGGCAGGCCGAGAACGGCCGTCTGCCGAGT
GACGATGAGGCG
