>Addgene plasmid #50051 | m2ap | addgene partial sequence | sequence record 77034 | pCDH-rev 5'-GCATTCCTTTGGCGAGAG-3'
GGGCCAGGTTTCCGGGCCCTCACATTGCCAAAAGACGGCAATATGGTGGAAAATAACATATAGACAAACG
CACACCGGCCTTATTCCAAGCGGCTTCGGCCAGTAACGTTAGGGGGGGGGGAGGGAGAGGGGCGGATCCG
GCGCGCCACTAGTTTACGCGTGATGGTGATGGTGATGCGCCTCATCGTCACTCGGCAGACGGCCGTTCTC
GGCCTGCCACTGAGCCTCCATATCCGACTGCGAAGCGCTATTCTCGACTTCCTGCATCGAATTGTCTTCA
TTTTGTGGCGAATCTGGGTTCTCACCATCCTGAGGCGGTACTGGCGACTCTTGGGACAGGGGCACTTCTG
AGGGAATTTGAGACAAAGGCAAAGACGGGACAGATTCAGACTCAGACGGACTTTCTTCCGCTGGTGTTGC
AGACCCGCTGTTTTCAGGCGACGGCAAACTCGGTTCCTCTCCGGCCGGCGGAGAATGGGGAGGAGCCTTG
CACCCCAAGGAAGGATCGTCGTTGATCGCTGTCAGGCCGCTGCTTGCGTACAACTTCTTCACCTTGACCC
CATCTGCAGTGAGTCCGAATGCCAAATCCGGACTAACGCTGACGCCAAGATCCACGGTATTCACTTTCCA
CCCGTCGTTAGAGTTGGTGTTATCAAGGGCGAAAACATCACACTGGAGTGCGGATCCATCATTTGAAGAA
CAAACGAACATGAACGCATCGTTGTGGCTCTTGATGGGCAGAGATACTTCTTTTTCGTCTATTTCCGACG
AGTCTTCACCAGAAAATCTCTTCAGAAAGCACTTTCCCGCTTTGTCTGACGGCA
