>Addgene plasmid #50051 | m2ap | addgene partial sequence | sequence record 78160 | CMV-F 5'-CGCAAATGGGCGGTAGGCGTG-3'
GCAGAGCTGGTTTAGTGACCGTCAGATCCGCTAGCGTCGACGTACGCCACCATGGATATGAGAGTTCCTG
CTCAATTGCTGGGGTTGCTCTTGCTCTGGTTCAGTGGGGTGTTGGGGACATTCCTCGAGCTCGTCGAGGT
GCCATGTAACTCTGTTCATGTTCAGGGGGTGATGACCCCGAATCAAATGGTCAAAGTGACTGGTGCAGGA
TGGGATAATGGCGTTCTCGAGTTCTATGTCACGAGGCCAACGAAGACAGGCGGGGACACAAGCCGAAGCC
ATCTTGCGTCGATCATGTGTTATTCCAAGGACATTGACGGCGTGCCGTCAGACAAAGCGGGAAAGTGCTT
TCTGAAGAGATTTTCTGGTGAAGACTCGTCGGAAATAGACGAAAAAGAAGTATCTCTGCCCATCAAGAGC
CACAACGATGCGTTCATGTTCGTTTGTTCTTCAAATGATGGATCCGCACTCCAGTGTGATGTTTTCGCCC
TTGATAACACCAACTCTAACGACGGGTGGAAAGTGAATACCGTGGATCTTGGCGTCAGCGTTAGTCCGGA
TTTGGCATTCGGACTCACTGCAGATGGGGTCAAGGTGAAGAAGTTGTACGCAAGCAGCGGCCTGACAGCG
ATCAACGACGATCCTTCCTTGGGGTGCAAGGCTCCTCCCCATTCTCCGCCGGCCGGAGAGGAACCGAGTT
TGCCGTCGCCTGAAAACAGCGGGTCTGCAACACCAGCGGAAGAAAGTCCGTCTGA
